Addgene plasmid #225712: pGEX6P1 GST-hUSP27X G76S
Purpose: Bacterial expression of USP27X (G76S) with GST tag
Depositing lab: Francisco Bustos. Depositing organization: Sanford Research. Publication: USP27X variants underlying X-linked intellectual disability disrupt protein function via distinct mechanisms. Koch I, Slovik M, Zhang Y, Liu B, Rennie M, Konz E, Cogne B, Daana M, Davids L, Diets IJ, Gold NB, Holtz AM, Isidor B, Mor-Shaked H, Neira Fresneda J, Niederhoffer KY, Nizon M, Pfundt R, Simon M, Stegmann A, Guillen Sacoto MJ, Wevers M, Barakat TS, Yanovsky-Dagan S, Atanassov BS, Toth R, Gao C, Bustos F, Harel T. Life Sci Alliance. 2024 Jan 5;7(3):e202302258. doi: 10.26508/lsa.202302258. Print 2024 Mar. PubMed 38182161.
Backbone
  Vector backbone: pGEX6P1
  Vector type: Bacterial Expression
Growth in bacteria
  Bacterial resistance: Ampicillin, 100 μg/mL
  Growth temperature: 37°C
  Growth strain: DH5alpha
  Copy number: High Copy
Gene/Insert
  Gene/Insert name: USP27X G76S
  Species: H. sapiens (human)
  Insert size (bp): 1314
  Mutation: G76S
  Entrez Gene: USP27X (a.k.a. MRX105, USP22L, USP27, XLID105)
  Tag / fusion protein: GST (N terminal on insert)
  Cloning method: Restriction Enzyme; 5′ cloning site Unknown (unknown if destroyed)
Terms and licenses: Academic/Nonprofit Terms; Industry Terms: Not Available to Industry
How to cite: pGEX6P1 GST-hUSP27X G76S was a gift from Francisco Bustos (Addgene plasmid # 225712 ; http://n2t.net/addgene:225712 ; RRID:Addgene_225712)
