[The description below was written by a language model from this plasmid's Addgene catalogue record and pLannotate feature annotations shown in this document.]
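Description:
pGEX6P1 GST-hUSP27X G76S is a bacterial expression plasmid of 6,278 nt, built on the pGEX6P1 backbone, for producing a mutant form of the human deubiquitinase USP27X as a glutathione S-transferase fusion in E. coli. It is maintained through a high-copy ColE1/pMB1-type origin and selected with ampicillin via the β-lactamase gene and its own promoter. Short remnants of pBR322-derived rop and bom sequences, a lac promoter/lacZα segment and a small E. coli genomic fragment are also annotated; these are backbone carry-over rather than functional payload.

Expression is driven by the strong hybrid tac promoter, followed by a lac operator. The plasmid carries its own lacI gene, so the lac repressor keeps transcription off until it is relieved with IPTG. Downstream lies the Schistosoma japonicum GST coding sequence, which sits at the N terminus of the 1,314 bp USP27X open reading frame. Because the sequence record is numbered from the start of the insert, the fusion runs across the origin of the circular map. The automated annotation matched the insert to the mouse Usp27 protein entry, but the catalogue lists it as human, so this label most likely reflects close homology. The cloning sites are not recorded, and the short linker between GST and the insert is not annotated.

The insert carries the G76S substitution. The associated publication concerns USP27X variants underlying X-linked intellectual disability and how they disrupt protein function. The construct is suited to making recombinant GST-tagged mutant protein that can be purified on glutathione resin for biochemical comparison with the wild-type enzyme.
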