Features (pLannotate 1.2.2; 17 found; start..end, strand, type, name):
      1..1314    +  CDS            Usp27: UBP27_MOUSE - Also known as Usp27x. Experimental evidence at protein level: Swiss-Prot protein existence level 1. Deubiquitinase that can reduce the levels of BCL2L11/BIM ubiquitination and stabilize BCL2L11 in response to the RAF-MAPK- degradation signal. By acting on BCL2L11 levels, may counteract the anti-apoptotic effects of MAPK activity. From Mus musculus (Mouse).
   1345..1384    +  CDS            rop (fragment): Rop protein, which maintains plasmids at low copy number; rop
   1486..1526    +  misc_feature   bom (fragment): basis of mobility region from pBR322
   1631..1735    +  promoter       AmpR promoter: bla
   1736..2596    +  CDS            AmpR: β-lactamase; bla; confers resistance to ampicillin, carbenicillin, and related antibiotics
   2767..3355    +  rep_origin     ori: high-copy-number ColE1/pMB1/pBR322/pUC origin of replication
   3541..3592    -  misc_feature   bom (fragment): basis of mobility region from pBR322
   3599..3676    +  promoter       lacI promoter: lacI
   3677..4759    +  CDS            lacI: lac repressor; lacI; The lac repressor binds to the lac operator to inhibit transcription in E. coli. This inhibition can be relieved by adding lactose or isopropyl-β-D-thiogalactopyranoside (IPTG).
   4772..4793    +  protein_bind   CAP binding site: CAP binding activates transcription in the presence of cAMP. E. coli catabolite activator protein
   4808..4838    +  promoter       lac promoter: promoter for the E. coli lac operon
   4846..4862    +  protein_bind   lac operator: The lac repressor binds to the lac operator to inhibit transcription in E. coli. This inhibition can be relieved by adding lactose or isopropyl-β-D-thiogalactopyranoside (IPTG). lac repressor encoded by lacI
   4882..5055    +  CDS            lacZα: LacZα fragment of β-galactosidase; lacZ fragment
   5319..5435    -  CDS            yciV (fragment): RNAAM_ECOLI - Also known as trpH From Escherichia coli (strain K12).
   5511..5539    +  promoter       tac promoter: strong E. coli promoter; hybrid between the trp and lac UV5 promoters
   5547..5563    +  protein_bind   lac operator: The lac repressor binds to the lac operator to inhibit transcription in E. coli. This inhibition can be relieved by adding lactose or isopropyl-β-D-thiogalactopyranoside (IPTG). lac repressor encoded by lacI
   5586..6239    +  CDS            GST26_SCHJA: Experimental evidence at protein level: Swiss-Prot protein existence level 1. GST isoenzymes appear to play a central role in the parasite detoxification system. Other functions are also suspected including a role in increasing the solubility of haematin in the parasite gut. From Schistosoma japonicum (Blood fluke).
>Addgene plasmid #225712 | pGEX6P1 GST-hUSP27X G76S | addgene full sequence | sequence record 445581 | Addgene NGS Result
ATGTGTAAGGACTATGTATATGACAAAGACATTGAGCAAATTGCCAAAGAAGAGCAAGGAGAAGCTTTGA
AATTACAAGCCTCCACCTCAACAGAGGTTTCTCACCAGCAGTGTTCAGTGCCAGGCCTTGGTGAGAAATT
CCCAACCTGGGAAACAACCAAACCAGAATTAGAACTGCTGGGGCACAACCCGAGGAGAAGAAGAATCACC
TCCAGCTTTACGATCAGTTTAAGAGGACTCATCAATCTTGGCAACACGTGCTTTATGAACTGCATTGTCC
AGGCCCTCACCCACACGCCGATACTGAGAGATTTCTTTCTCTCTGACAGGCACCGATGTGAGATGCCGAG
TCCCGAGTTGTGTCTGGTCTGTGAGATGTCGTCGCTGTTTCGGGAGTTGTATTCTGGAAACCCGTCTCCT
CATGTGCCCTATAAGTTACTGCACCTGGTGTGGATACATGCCCGCCATTTAGCAGGGTACAGGCAACAGG
ATGCCCACGAGTTCCTCATTGCAGCGTTAGATGTCCTGCACAGGCACTGCAAAGGTGATGATGTCGGGAA
GGCGGCCAACAATCCCAACCACTGTAACTGCATCATAGACCAAATCTTCACAGGTGGCCTGCAGTCTGAT
GTCACCTGTCAAGCCTGCCATGGCGTCTCCACCACGATAGACCCATGCTGGGACATTAGTTTGGACTTGC
CTGGCTCTTGCACCTCCTTCTGGCCCATGAGCCCAGGGAGGGAGAGCAGTGTGAACGGGGAAAGCCACAT
ACCAGGAATCACCACCCTCACGGACTGCTTGCGGAGGTTTACGAGGCCAGAGCACTTAGGAAGCAGTGCC
AAAATCAAATGTGGTAGTTGCCAAAGCTACCAGGAATCTACCAAACAGCTCACAATGAATAAATTACCTG
TCGTTGCCTGTTTTCATTTCAAACGGTTTGAACATTCAGCGAAACAGAGGCGCAAGATCACTACATACAT
TTCCTTTCCTCTGGAGCTGGATATGACGCCGTTTATGGCCTCAAGTAAAGAGAGCAGAATGAATGGACAA
TTGCAGCTGCCAACCAATAGTGGAAACAACGAAAATAAGTATTCCTTGTTTGCTGTGGTTAATCACCAAG
GAACCTTGGAGAGTGGCCACTATACCAGCTTCATCCGGCACCACAAGGACCAGTGGTTCAAGTGTGATGA
TGCCGTCATCACTAAGGCCAGTATTAAGGACGTACTGGACAGTGAAGGGTATTTACTGTTCTATCACAAA
CAGGTGCTAGAACATGAGTCAGAAAAAGTGAAAGAAATGAACACACAAGCCTACTGAGCGGCCGCATCGT
GACTGACTGACGATCTGCCTCGCGCGTTTCGGTGATGACGGTGAAAACCTCTGACACATGCAGCTCCCGG
AGACGGTCACAGCTTGTCTGTAAGCGGATGCCGGGAGCAGACAAGCCCGTCAGGGCGCGTCAGCGGGTGT
TGGCGGGTGTCGGGGCGCAGCCATGACCCAGTCACGTAGCGATAGCGGAGTGTATAATTCTTGAAGACGA
AAGGGCCTCGTGATACGCCTATTTTTATAGGTTAATGTCATGATAATAATGGTTTCTTAGACGTCAGGTG
GCACTTTTCGGGGAAATGTGCGCGGAACCCCTATTTGTTTATTTTTCTAAATACATTCAAATATGTATCC
GCTCATGAGACAATAACCCTGATAAATGCTTCAATAATATTGAAAAAGGAAGAGTATGAGTATTCAACAT
TTCCGTGTCGCCCTTATTCCCTTTTTTGCGGCATTTTGCCTTCCTGTTTTTGCTCACCCAGAAACGCTGG
TGAAAGTAAAAGATGCTGAAGATCAGTTGGGTGCACGAGTGGGTTACATCGAACTGGATCTCAACAGCGG
TAAGATCCTTGAGAGTTTTCGCCCCGAAGAACGTTTTCCAATGATGAGCACTTTTAAAGTTCTGCTATGT
GGCGCGGTATTATCCCGTGTTGACGCCGGGCAAGAGCAACTCGGTCGCCGCATACACTATTCTCAGAATG
ACTTGGTTGAGTACTCACCAGTCACAGAAAAGCATCTTACGGATGGCATGACAGTAAGAGAATTATGCAG
TGCTGCCATAACCATGAGTGATAACACTGCGGCCAACTTACTTCTGACAACGATCGGAGGACCGAAGGAG
CTAACCGCTTTTTTGCACAACATGGGGGATCATGTAACTCGCCTTGATCGTTGGGAACCGGAGCTGAATG
AAGCCATACCAAACGACGAGCGTGACACCACGATGCCTGCAGCAATGGCAACAACGTTGCGCAAACTATT
AACTGGCGAACTACTTACTCTAGCTTCCCGGCAACAATTAATAGACTGGATGGAGGCGGATAAAGTTGCA
GGACCACTTCTGCGCTCGGCCCTTCCGGCTGGCTGGTTTATTGCTGATAAATCTGGAGCCGGTGAGCGTG
GGTCTCGCGGTATCATTGCAGCACTGGGGCCAGATGGTAAGCCCTCCCGTATCGTAGTTATCTACACGAC
GGGGAGTCAGGCAACTATGGATGAACGAAATAGACAGATCGCTGAGATAGGTGCCTCACTGATTAAGCAT
TGGTAACTGTCAGACCAAGTTTACTCATATATACTTTAGATTGATTTAAAACTTCATTTTTAATTTAAAA
GGATCTAGGTGAAGATCCTTTTTGATAATCTCATGACCAAAATCCCTTAACGTGAGTTTTCGTTCCACTG
AGCGTCAGACCCCGTAGAAAAGATCAAAGGATCTTCTTGAGATCCTTTTTTTCTGCGCGTAATCTGCTGC
TTGCAAACAAAAAAACCACCGCTACCAGCGGTGGTTTGTTTGCCGGATCAAGAGCTACCAACTCTTTTTC
CGAAGGTAACTGGCTTCAGCAGAGCGCAGATACCAAATACTGTCCTTCTAGTGTAGCCGTAGTTAGGCCA
CCACTTCAAGAACTCTGTAGCACCGCCTACATACCTCGCTCTGCTAATCCTGTTACCAGTGGCTGCTGCC
AGTGGCGATAAGTCGTGTCTTACCGGGTTGGACTCAAGACGATAGTTACCGGATAAGGCGCAGCGGTCGG
GCTGAACGGGGGGTTCGTGCACACAGCCCAGCTTGGAGCGAACGACCTACACCGAACTGAGATACCTACA
GCGTGAGCTATGAGAAAGCGCCACGCTTCCCGAAGGGAGAAAGGCGGACAGGTATCCGGTAAGCGGCAGG
GTCGGAACAGGAGAGCGCACGAGGGAGCTTCCAGGGGGAAACGCCTGGTATCTTTATAGTCCTGTCGGGT
TTCGCCACCTCTGACTTGAGCGTCGATTTTTGTGATGCTCGTCAGGGGGGCGGAGCCTATGGAAAAACGC
CAGCAACGCGGCCTTTTTACGGTTCCTGGCCTTTTGCTGGCCTTTTGCTCACATGTTCTTTCCTGCGTTA
TCCCCTGATTCTGTGGATAACCGTATTACCGCCTTTGAGTGAGCTGATACCGCTCGCCGCAGCCGAACGA
CCGAGCGCAGCGAGTCAGTGAGCGAGGAAGCGGAAGAGCGCCTGATGCGGTATTTTCTCCTTACGCATCT
GTGCGGTATTTCACACCGCATAAATTCCGACACCATCGAATGGCGCAAAACCTTTCGCGGTATGGCATGA
TAGCGCCCGGAAGAGAGTCAATTCAGGGTGGTGAATGTGAAACCAGTAACGTTATACGATGTCGCAGAGT
ATGCCGGTGTCTCTTATCAGACCGTTTCCCGCGTGGTGAACCAGGCCAGCCACGTTTCTGCGAAAACGCG
GGAAAAAGTGGAAGCGGCGATGGCGGAGCTGAATTACATTCCCAACCGCGTGGCACAACAACTGGCGGGC
AAACAGTCGTTGCTGATTGGCGTTGCCACCTCCAGTCTGGCCCTGCACGCGCCGTCGCAAATTGTCGCGG
CGATTAAATCTCGCGCCGATCAACTGGGTGCCAGCGTGGTGGTGTCGATGGTAGAACGAAGCGGCGTCGA
AGCCTGTAAAGCGGCGGTGCACAATCTTCTCGCGCAACGCGTCAGTGGGCTGATCATTAACTATCCGCTG
GATGACCAGGATGCCATTGCTGTGGAAGCTGCCTGCACTAATGTTCCGGCGTTATTTCTTGATGTCTCTG
ACCAGACACCCATCAACAGTATTATTTTCTCCCATGAAGACGGTACGCGACTGGGCGTGGAGCATCTGGT
CGCATTGGGTCACCAGCAAATCGCGCTGTTAGCGGGCCCATTAAGTTCTGTCTCGGCGCGTCTGCGTCTG
GCTGGCTGGCATAAATATCTCACTCGCAATCAAATTCAGCCGATAGCGGAACGGGAAGGCGACTGGAGTG
CCATGTCCGGTTTTCAACAAACCATGCAAATGCTGAATGAGGGCATCGTTCCCACTGCGATGCTGGTTGC
CAACGATCAGATGGCGCTGGGCGCAATGCGCGCCATTACCGAGTCCGGGCTGCGCGTTGGTGCGGATATC
TCGGTAGTGGGATACGACGATACCGAAGACAGCTCATGTTATATCCCGCCGTTAACCACCATCAAACAGG
ATTTTCGCCTGCTGGGGCAAACCAGCGTGGACCGCTTGCTGCAACTCTCTCAGGGCCAGGCGGTGAAGGG
CAATCAGCTGTTGCCCGTCTCACTGGTGAAAAGAAAAACCACGCTAGCGCCCAATACGCAAACCGCCTCT
CCCCGCGCGTTGGCCGATTCATTAATGCAGCTGGCACGACAGGTTTCCCGACTGGAAAGCGGGCAGTGAG
CGCAACGCAATTAATGTAAGTTAGCTCACTCATTAGGCACCCCAGGCTTTACACTTTATGCTTCCGGCTC
GTATGTTGTGTGGAATTGTGAGCGGATAACAATTTCACACAGGAAACAGCTATGACCATGATTACGGATT
CACTGGCCGTCGTTTTACAACGTCGTGACTGGGAAAACCCTGGCGTTACCCAACTTAATCGCCTTGCAGC
ACATCCCCCTTTCGCCAGCTGGCGTAATAGCGAAGAGGCCCGCACCGATCGCCCTTCCCAACAGTTGCGC
AGCCTGAATGGCGAATGGCGCTTTGCCTGGTTTCCGGCACCAGAAGCGGTGCCGGAAAGCTGGCTGGAGT
GCGATCTTCCTGAGGCCGATACTGTCGTCGTCCCCTCAAACTGGCAGATGCACGGTTACGATGCGCCCAT
CTACACCAACGTGACCTATCCCATTACGGTCAATCCGCCGTTTGTTCCCACGGAGAATCCGACGGGTTGT
TACTCGCTCACATTTAATGTTGATGAAAGCTGGCTACAGGAAGGCCAGACGCGAATTATTTTTGATGGCG
TTGGAATTAGCTTATCGACTGCACGGTGCACCAATGCTTCTGGCGTCAGGCAGCCATCGGAAGCTGTGGT
ATGGCTGTGCAGGTCGTAAATCACTGCATAATTCGTGTCGCTCAAGGCGCACTCCCGTTCTGGATAATGT
TTTTTGCGCCGACATCATAACGGTTCTGGCAAATATTCTGAAATGAGCTGTTGACAATTAATCATCGGCT
CGTATAATGTGTGGAATTGTGAGCGGATAACAATTTCACACAGGAAACAGTATTCATGTCCCCTATACTA
GGTTATTGGAAAATTAAGGGCCTTGTGCAACCCACTCGACTTCTTTTGGAATATCTTGAAGAAAAATATG
AAGAGCATTTGTATGAGCGCGATGAAGGTGATAAATGGCGAAACAAAAAGTTTGAATTGGGTTTGGAGTT
TCCCAATCTTCCTTATTATATTGATGGTGATGTTAAATTAACACAGTCTATGGCCATCATACGTTATATA
GCTGACAAGCACAACATGTTGGGTGGTTGTCCAAAAGAGCGTGCAGAGATTTCAATGCTTGAAGGAGCGG
TTTTGGATATTAGATACGGTGTTTCGAGAATTGCATATAGTAAAGACTTTGAAACTCTCAAAGTTGATTT
TCTTAGCAAGCTACCTGAAATGCTGAAAATGTTCGAAGATCGTTTATGTCATAAAACATATTTAAATGGT
GATCATGTAACCCATCCTGACTTCATGTTGTATGACGCTCTTGATGTTGTTTTATACATGGACCCAATGT
GCCTGGATGCGTTCCCAAAATTAGTTTGTTTTAAAAAACGTATTGAAGCTATCCCACAAATTGATAAGTA
CTTGAAATCCAGCAAGTATATAGCATGGCCTTTGCAGGGCTGGCAAGCCACGTTTGGTGGTGGCGACCAT
CCTCCAAAATCGGATCTGGAAGTTCTGTTCCAGGGGCCCCTGGGATCC
